Addgene plasmid #139474: pNTI647 dCas9-Mxi1 TetR KanMX
Purpose: Integrates CRISPRi effector and tet-responsive regulator
Depositing lab: Nicholas Ingolia. Depositing organization: University of California, Berkeley. Publication: A genome-scale CRISPR interference guide library enables comprehensive phenotypic profiling in yeast. McGlincy NJ, Meacham ZA, Reynaud KK, Muller R, Baum R, Ingolia NT. BMC Genomics. 2021 Mar 23;22(1):205. doi: 10.1186/s12864-021-07518-0. PubMed 33757429.
Backbone
  Vector backbone: pCfB2225
  Backbone manufacturer: Irina Borodina (Addgene plasmid # 67553)
  Backbone size w/o insert (bp): 6144
  Total vector size (bp): 12654
  Vector type: Yeast Expression, CRISPR
  Selectable markers: KanMX
Growth in bacteria
  Bacterial resistance: Ampicillin, 100 μg/mL
  Growth temperature: 37°C
  Growth strain: DH5alpha
  Copy number: High Copy
Gene/Insert 1
  Gene/Insert name: dCas9-Mxi1
  Species: Synthetic; S pyogenes Cas9
  Insert size (bp): 4344
  Mutation: D10A, H840A
  Promoter: pTEF1
  Tag / fusion protein: NLS (N terminal on insert); NLS (C terminal on insert); Mxi1 (C terminal on insert)
  Cloning method: Gibson Cloning
  Sequencing primers: 5′ CTCTTTCGATGACCTCCCATTG; 3′ gtaatacgactcactataggg
Gene/Insert 2
  Gene/Insert name: Tet Repressor (alt name: TetR)
  Species: Bacterial
  Insert size (bp): 624
  Promoter: pGPM1
  Cloning method: Gateway Cloning
  Sequencing primers: 5′ gagtacaaacgcatgaaatcc; 3′ CGGTAATACGGTTATCCACAGAATCAGGGGATAACGCAGGAAAG
Resource information
  A portion of this plasmid was derived from a plasmid made by: AddGene plasmids #73796 and #67553
Terms and licenses: Academic/Nonprofit Terms; Industry Terms: Not Available to Industry
How to cite: pNTI647 dCas9-Mxi1 TetR KanMX was a gift from Nicholas Ingolia (Addgene plasmid # 139474 ; http://n2t.net/addgene:139474 ; RRID:Addgene_139474)
