[The description below was written by a language model from this plasmid's Addgene catalogue record and pLannotate feature annotations shown in this document.]
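Description:
pNTI647 dCas9-Mxi1 TetR KanMX is a roughly 12.65 kb yeast integrating vector built on the pCfB2225 backbone. It installs the two protein components of a tetracycline-regulated CRISPR interference system into the yeast genome. In E. coli it is maintained as a high-copy plasmid through a ColE1/pUC-type origin and selected with ampicillin (AmpR). No yeast replication origin is annotated, consistent with its stated purpose of integration. The record does not name the chromosomal target locus, and the homology regions are not annotated. Yeast transformants are selected with a KanMX cassette, in which the aminoglycoside phosphotransferase gene sits between the Ashbya gossypii TEF promoter and terminator. This marker is flanked by loxP sites, so Cre recombinase can remove it after integration.

The payload consists of two divergently oriented expression units. On one strand, the S. cerevisiae TEF1 promoter drives Streptococcus pyogenes Cas9 carrying the D10A and H840A mutations, which abolish nuclease activity. This dCas9 has nuclear localization signals at both ends and is fused at its C terminus to the mouse Mxi1 transcriptional repressor domain, with CYC1 and partial ADH1 terminator sequences downstream. On the other strand, the Tn10 tetracycline repressor TetR is expressed from the GPM1 promoter according to the catalogue. That promoter is not itself annotated, although a fragment of the yeast NNR2 gene is detected upstream of TetR. TetR binds tetO operators and is released by tetracycline-class inducers, so it can keep a tetO-controlled guide RNA promoter, supplied separately, silent until induction. Minimal FRT sites and small lacZα, rrnB and T7 remnants are also detected. The associated work used the system for genome-scale CRISPRi phenotypic profiling in yeast. The depositor and sequencing-verified records agree closely.
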