Features (pLannotate 1.2.2; 24 found; start..end, strand, type, name):
     97..957     -  CDS            AmpR: β-lactamase; bla; confers resistance to ampicillin, carbenicillin, and related antibiotics
    960..1056    -  promoter       AmpR promoter (fragment): bla
   1086..1110    -  CDS            KanR (fragment): aminoglycoside phosphotransferase; aph(3')-Ia; confers resistance to kanamycin
   1139..1254    +  ncRNA          5S rRNA: Accession: RF00001 - 5S ribosomal RNA
   1258..1298    +  terminator     rrnB T1 terminator (fragment): transcription terminator T1 from the E. coli rrnB gene
   1342..1375    +  protein_bind   FRT (minimal): supports FLP-mediated excision but not integration (Turan and Bode, 2011) FLP recombinase from the Saccharomyces cerevisiae 2μ plasmid
   1989..2092    -  terminator     ADH1 terminator (fragment): S. cerevisiae ADH1; transcription terminator for the S. cerevisiae alcohol dehydrogenase 1 (ADH1) gene
   2092..2339    -  terminator     CYC1 terminator: S. cerevisiae CYC1; transcription terminator for CYC1
   2363..2485    -  CDS            Mxi1: transcriptional repressor domain from the mouse Max-interacting protein 1 (Schreiber-Agus et al., 1995)
   2561..6664    -  CDS            Cas9: Cas9 (Csn1) endonuclease from the Streptococcus pyogenes Type II CRISPR/Cas system generates RNA-guided double strand breaks in DNA
   6717..7115    -  promoter       TEF1 promoter: S. cerevisiae TEF1; promoter for EF-1α
   7178..7402    +  CDS            NNR2 (fragment): NNRD_YEAST - Experimental evidence at protein level: Swiss-Prot protein existence level 1. Catalyzes the dehydration of the S-form of NAD(P)HX at the expense of ATP, which is converted to ADP. Together with NAD(P)HX epimerase, which catalyzes the epimerization of the S- and R-forms, the enzyme allows the repair of both epimers of NAD(P)HX, a damaged form of NAD(P)H that is a result of enzymatic or heat-dependent hydration. From Saccharomyces cerevisiae (strain ATCC 204508 / S288c) (Baker's yeast).
   7928..8551    +  CDS            TetR: tetracycline repressor TetR; tetR from transposon Tn10; TetR binds to the tetracycline operator tetO to inhibit transcription. This inhibition can be relieved by adding tetracycline or doxycycline.
   8960..8993    -  protein_bind   loxP: Cre-mediated recombination occurs in the 8-bp core sequence (GCATACAT). Cre recombinase
   9048..9391    +  promoter       TEF promoter: Ashbya gossypii TEF promoter
   9392..10201   +  CDS            KanR: aminoglycoside phosphotransferase; aph(3')-Ia; confers resistance to kanamycin
  10207..10404   +  terminator     TEF terminator: Ashbya gossypii TEF terminator
  10467..10500   -  protein_bind   loxP: Cre-mediated recombination occurs in the 8-bp core sequence (GCATACAT). Cre recombinase
  10544..10562   -  promoter       T7 promoter: promoter for bacteriophage T7 RNA polymerase
  10570..10621   +  CDS            lacZα (fragment): LacZα fragment of β-galactosidase; lacZ fragment
  11250..11283   -  protein_bind   FRT (minimal): supports FLP-mediated excision but not integration (Turan and Bode, 2011) FLP recombinase from the Saccharomyces cerevisiae 2μ plasmid
  11753..11772   +  CDS            lacZα (fragment): LacZα fragment of β-galactosidase; lacZ fragment
  11797..11814   -  terminator     rrnB T2 terminator (fragment): transcription terminator T2 from the E. coli rrnB gene
  12039..12627   -  rep_origin     ori: high-copy-number ColE1/pMB1/pBR322/pUC origin of replication
>Addgene plasmid #139474 | pNTI647 dCas9-Mxi1 TetR KanMX | depositor full sequence | sequence record 269821 | pNTI647 dCas9-Mxi1 TetR KanMX sequence 12654 bps
TCTGACGCTCAGTGGAACGACGCGCGCGTAACTCACGTTAAGGGATTTTGGTCATGAGCTTGCGCCGTCC
CGTCAAGTCAGCGTAATGCTCTGCTTTTACCAATGCTTAATCAGTGAGGCACCTATCTCAGCGATCTGTC
TATTTCGTTCATCCATAGTTGCCTGACTCCCCGTCGTGTAGATAACTACGATACGGGAGGGCTTACCATC
TGGCCCCAGCGCTGCGATGATACCGCGAGAACCACGCTCACCGGCTCCGGATTTATCAGCAATAAACCAG
CCAGCCGGAAGGGCCGAGCGCAGAAGTGGTCCTGCAACTTTATCCGCCTCCATCCAGTCTATTAATTGTT
GCCGGGAAGCTAGAGTAAGTAGTTCGCCAGTTAATAGTTTGCGCAACGTTGTTGCCATCGCTACAGGCAT
CGTGGTGTCACGCTCGTCGTTTGGTATGGCTTCATTCAGCTCCGGTTCCCAACGATCAAGGCGAGTTACA
TGATCCCCCATGTTGTGCAAAAAAGCGGTTAGCTCCTTCGGTCCTCCGATCGTTGTCAGAAGTAAGTTGG
CCGCAGTGTTATCACTCATGGTTATGGCAGCACTGCATAATTCTCTTACTGTCATGCCATCCGTAAGATG
CTTTTCTGTGACTGGTGAGTACTCAACCAAGTCATTCTGAGAATAGTGTATGCGGCGACCGAGTTGCTCT
TGCCCGGCGTCAATACGGGATAATACCGCGCCACATAGCAGAACTTTAAAAGTGCTCATCATTGGAAAAC
GTTCTTCGGGGCGAAAACTCTCAAGGATCTTACCGCTGTTGAGATCCAGTTCGATGTAACCCACTCGTGC
ACCCAACTGATCTTCAGCATCTTTTACTTTCACCAGCGTTTCTGGGTGAGCAAAAACAGGAAGGCAAAAT
GCCGCAAAAAAGGGAATAAGGGCGACACGGAAATGTTGAATACTCATATTCTTCCTTTTTCAATATTATT
GAAGCATTTATCAGGGTTATTGTCTCATGAGCGGATACATATTTGAATGTATTTAGAAAAATAAACAAAT
AGGGGTCAGTGTTACAACCAATTAACCAATTCTGAACATTATCGCGAGCCCATTTATACCTGAATATGGC
TCATAACACCCCTTGTTTGCCTGGCGGCAGTAGCGCGGTGGTCCCACCTGACCCCATGCCGAACTCAGAA
GTGAAACGCCGTAGCGCCGATGGTAGTGTGGGGACTCCCCATGCGAGAGTAGGGAACTGCCAGGCATCAA
ATAAAACGAAAGGCTCAGTCGAAAGACTGGGCCTTTCGCCCGGGCTAATTATGGGGTGTCGCCCTTATTC
GACTCTATAGTGAAGTTCCTATTCTCTAGAAAGTATAGGAACTTCTGAAGTGGGGATTTAAATGCGGCCG
CGCTGAGGGTTTAATCGGCATGCAAACATCTACACAATTAGCAAGGGCAATCCATATTTTGTCTTTTCGC
GCCCTGGAAAGGCCTAAGTAATGTCGTAAACGCATTCTATCTGTACTTCAACTCTCCTCTGTGCATTGGT
TTGTGCAAATCACATTTTACGATACTGCCAGATATATGCAAAAAGAGAAAACCAAGGGACCAGAACAAAG
CAAAATTACGATATTCTTCGAATTCCTTCGTGCTTGACTAAGACAAAGGGATGGACGTAGCGATTTTTAG
CGGGCCAAGAACTGGTTCCGAAAAAGCACAGGTACACCGAACCCTCAGCTAAGGAGGGACAGCACCGATG
CGGAAGGACAAACTTTCTTTTTGCCTATCACAGTATCTTATCGAGCTAACTATTTTCGACACACATGAAA
AAGCAGAAATATTAACGAAAAAGAAAAGAAAGACCATGTCATGTACGGGCAATCAGAATCTGTAACAAGC
GCCATTTTTTTTTCTGTATCGGGCCCTCCTTACTGCTCTCCTTCCGTGTAACGCGTTATGATTAAGTCCT
CAGCGAGCTCGCATGGAATGCGTGCGATGAGCGACCTCATGCTATACCTGAGAAAGCAACCTGACCTACA
GGAAAGAGTTACTCAAGAATAAGAATTTTCGTTTTAAAACCTAAGAGTCACTTTAAAATTTGCAAATTAA
AGCCTTCGAGCGTCCCAAAACCTTCTCAAGCAAGGTTTTCAGTATAATGTTACATGCGTACACGCGTCTG
TACAGAAAAAAAAGAAAAATTTGAAATATAAATAACGTTCTTAATACTAACATAACTATAAAAAAATAAA
TAGGGACCTAGACTTCAGGTTGTCTAACTCCTTCCTTTTCGGTTAGAGCGGATGTGGGGGGAGGGCGTGA
ATGTAAGCGTGACATAACTAATTACATGACTCGAGAAGAGCTCGAGTTAGCCTCTGGGAGAGGGCATGCT
AGGGAAAGAACTGGCATACCCGTGTTCGCATTCTCTTTCTCTTCTTTCTAAAAACTCTGCGGCTTCTAAC
AGCCTTTGCACATTAATCATTCTCACACGTTCCATGCTGCCGCCGCTGCCGCCAAGCTTGGAACTACCTA
CCTTGCGCTTTTTCTTGGGAGCTCCCTCGTCAGCCCTGCTGTCTCCACCGAGCTGAGAGAGGTCGATTCT
TGTTTCATAGAGCCCCGTAATTGACTGATGAATCAGTGTGGCGTCCAGGACCTCCTTTGTAGAGGTGTAC
CGCTTTCTGTCTATGGTGGTGTCGAAGTACTTGAAGGCTGCAGGCGCGCCCAAGTTGGTCAGAGTAAACA
AGTGGATAATGTTTTCTGCCTGCTCCCTGATGGGCTTATCCCTGTGCTTATTGTAAGCAGAAAGCACCTT
ATCGAGGTTAGCGTCGGCGAGGATCACTCTTTTGGAGAATTCGCTTATTTGCTCGATGATCTCATCAAGG
TAGTGTTTGTGTTGTTCCACGAACAGCTGCTTCTGCTCATTATCTTCGGGAGACCCTTTGAGCTTTTCAT
AGTGGCTGGCCAGATACAAGAAATTAACGTATTTAGAGGGCAGTGCCAGCTCGTTACCTTTCTGCAGCTC
GCCCGCACTAGCGAGCATTCGTTTCCGGCCGTTTTCAAGCTCAAAGAGAGAGTACTTGGGAAGCTTAATG
ATGAGGTCTTTTTTGACCTCTTTATATCCTTTCGCCTCGAGAAAGTCGATGGGGTTTTTTTCGAAGCTTG
ATCGCTCCATGATTGTGATGCCCAGCAGTTCCTTGACGCTTTTGAGTTTTTTAGACTTCCCTTTCTCCAC
TTTGGCCACAACCAGTACACTGTAAGCGACTGTAGGAGAATCGAATCCGCCGTATTTCTTGGGGTCCCAA
TCTTTTTTGCGTGCGATCAGCTTGTCGCTGTTCCTTTTCGGGAGGATACTTTCCTTGGAGAAGCCTCCGG
TCTGTACTTCGGTCTTTTTAACGATGTTCACCTGCGGCATGGACAGGACCTTCCGGACTGTCGCGAAATC
CCTACCCTTGTCCCACACGATTTCTCCTGTTTCTCCGTTTGTTTCGATAAGTGGTCGCTTCCGAATCTCT
CCATTGGCCAGTGTAATCTCGGTCTTGAAAAAATTCATAATATTGCTGTAAAAGAAGTACTTAGCGGTGG
CCTTGCCTATTTCCTGCTCAGACTTTGCGATCATTTTCCTAACATCGTACACTTTATAGTCTCCGTAAAC
AAATTCAGATTCAAGCTTGGGATATTTTTTGATAAGTGCAGTGCCTACCACTGCATTCAGGTAGGCATCA
TGCGCATGGTGGTAATTGTTGATCTCTCTCACCTTATAAAACTGAAAGTCCTTTCTGAAATCTGAGACCA
GCTTAGACTTCAGAGTAATAACTTTCACCTCTCGAATCAGTTTGTCATTTTCATCGTACTTGGTGTTCAT
GCGTGAATCGAGAATTTGGGCCACGTGCTTGGTGATCTGGCGTGTCTCAACAAGCTGCCTTTTGATGAAG
CCGGCTTTATCCAACTCAGACAGGCCACCTCGTTCAGCCTTAGTCAGATTATCGAACTTCCGTTGTGTGA
TCAGTTTGGCGTTCAGCAGCTGCCGCCAATAATTTTTCATTTTCTTGACAACTTCTTCTGAGGGGACGTT
ATCACTCTTCCCTCTATTTTTATCGGATCTTGTCAACACTTTATTATCAATAGAATCATCTTTGAGAAAA
GACTGGGGCACGATAGCATCCACGTCGTAGTCGGAGAGCCGATTGATGTCCAGTTCCTGATCCACGTACA
TGTCCCTGCCGTTCTGCAGGTAGTACAGGTAGAGCTTCTCATTCTGAAGCTGGGTGTTTTCAACTGGGTG
TTCCTTAAGGATTTGGGACCCCAGTTCTTTTATACCCTCTTCAATCCTCTTCATCCTTTCCCTACTGTTC
TTCTGTCCCTTCTGGGTAGTTTGGTTCTCTCGGGCCATCTCGATAACGATATTCTCGGGCTTATGCCTTC
CCATTACTTTGACGAGTTCATCCACGACCTTAACGGTCTGCAGTATTCCCTTTTTGATAGCTGGGCTACC
TGCAAGATTAGCGATGTGCTCGTGAAGACTGTCCCCCTGGCCAGAAACTTGTGCTTTCTGGATGTCCTCC
TTAAAGGTGAGAGAGTCATCATGGATCAACTGCATGAAGTTCCGGTTGGCAAATCCATCGGACTTAAGAA
AATCCAGGATTGTCTTTCCACTCTGCTTGTCTCGGATCCCATTGATCAGTTTTCTTGACAGCCGCCCCCA
TCCTGTATATCGGCGCCTCTTGAGCTGTTTCATGACTTTGTCGTCGAAGAGATGAGCGTAAGTTTTCAAG
CGTTCTTCAATCATCTCCCTATCTTCAAACAACGTAAGGGTGAGGACAATGTCCTCAAGAATGTCCTCGT
TCTCCTCATTGTCCAGGAAGTCCTTGTCTTTAATGATTTTCAGGAGATCGTGATACGTTCCCAGGGATGC
GTTGAAGCGATCCTCCACTCCGCTGATTTCAACAGAGTCGAAACATTCAATCTTTTTGAAATAGTCTTCT
TTGAGCTGTTTCACGGTAACTTTCCGGTTCGTCTTGAAGAGGAGGTCCACGATAGCTTTCTTCTGCTCTC
CAGACAGGAATGCTGGCTTTCTCATCCCTTCTGTGACGTATTTGACCTTGGTGAGCTCGTTATAAACTGT
GAAGTACTCGTACAGCAGAGAGTGTTTAGGAAGCACCTTTTCGTTAGGCAGATTTTTATCAAAGTTAGTC
ATCCTTTCGATGAAGGACTGGGCAGAGGCCCCCTTATCCACGACTTCCTCGAAGTTCCAGGGAGTGATGG
TCTCTTCTGATTTGCGAGTCATCCACGCGAATCTGGAATTTCCCCGGGCGAGGGGGCCTACATAGTAGGG
TATCCGAAATGTGAGGATTTTCTCAATCTTTTCCCTGTTATCTTTCAAAAAGGGGTAGAAATCCTCTTGC
CGCCTGAGGATAGCGTGCAGTTCGCCCAGGTGAATCTGGTGGGGGATGCTTCCATTGTCGAAAGTGCGCT
GTTTGCGCAACAGATCTTCTCTGTTAAGCTTTACCAGCAGCTCCTCGGTGCCGTCCATTTTTTCCAAGAT
GGGCTTAATAAATTTGTAAAATTCCTCCTGGCTTGCTCCGCCGTCAATGTATCCGGCGTAGCCATTTTTA
GACTGATCGAAGAAAATTTCCTTGTACTTCTCAGGCAGTTGCTGTCTGACAAGGGCCTTCAGCAAAGTCA
AGTCTTGGTGGTGCTCATCATAGCGCTTGATCATACTAGCGCTCAGCGGAGCTTTGGTGATCTCCGTGTT
CACTCGCAGAATATCACTCAGCAGAATGGCGTCTGACAGGTTCTTTGCCGCCAAAAAAAGGTCTGCGTAC
TGGTCGCCGATCTGGGCCAGCAGATTGTCGAGATCATCATCGTAGGTGTCTTTGCTCAGTTGAAGCTTGG
CATCTTCGGCCAGGTCGAAGTTAGATTTAAAGTTGGGGGTCAGCCCGAGTGACAGGGCGATAAGATTACC
AAACAGGCCGTTCTTCTTCTCCCCAGGGAGCTGTGCGATGAGGTTTTCGAGCCGCCGGGATTTGGACAGC
CTAGCGCTCAGGATTGCTTTGGCGTCAACTCCGGATGCGTTGATCGGGTTCTCTTCGAAAAGCTGATTGT
AAGTCTGAACCAGTTGGATAAAGAGTTTGTCGACATCGCTGTTGTCTGGGTTCAGGTCCCCCTCGATGAG
GAAGTGTCCCCGAAATTTGATCATATGCGCCAGCGCGAGATAGATCAACCGCAAGTCAGCCTTATCAGTA
CTGTCTACAAGCTTCTTCCTCAGATGATATATGGTTGGGTACTTTTCATGGTACGCCACCTCGTCCACGA
TATTGCCAAAGATTGGGTGGCGCTCGTGCTTTTTATCCTCCTCCACCAAAAAGGACTCCTCCAGCCTATG
GAAGAAAGAGTCATCCACCTTAGCCATCTCATTACTAAAGATCTCCTGCAGGTAGCAGATCCGATTCTTT
CTGCGGGTATATCTGCGCCGTGCTGTTCTTTTGAGCCGCGTGGCTTCGGCCGTCTCCCCGGAGTCGAACA
GGAGGGCGCCAATGAGGTTCTTCTTTATGCTGTGGCGATCGGTATTGCCCAGAACTTTGAATTTTTTGCT
CGGCACCTTGTACTCGTCCGTAATGACGGCCCAGCCGACGCTGTTTGTGCCGATAGCGAGCCCAATGGAG
TACTTCTTGTCCATCCCGGGTCTAACTTTTCTCTTCTTCTTTGGGGCTCTAGACATCTCTAGAAAACTTA
GATTAGATTGCTATGCTTTCTTTCTAATGAGCAAGAAGTAAAAAAAGTTGTAATAGAACAAGAAAAATGA
AACTGAAACTTGAGAAATTGAAGACCGTTTATTAACTTAAATATCAATGGGAGGTCATCGAAAGAGAAAA
AAATCAAAAAAAAAATTTTCAAGAAAAAGAAACGTGATAAAAATTTTTATTGCCTTTTTCGACGAAGAAA
AAGAAACGAGGCGGTCTCTTTTTTCTTTTCCAAACCTTTAGTACGGGTAATTAACGACACCCTAGAGGAA
GAAAGAGGGGAAATTTAGTATGCTGTGCTTGGGTGTTTTGAAGTGGTACGGCGATGCGCGGAGTCCGAGA
AAATCTGGAAGAGTAAAAAAGGAGTAGAAACATTTTGAAGCTATGCGCTTATTTAGAAGTGTCAACAACG
TATCTACCAACGGAATGCGTGCGATCGCGTGCATTCTAGTCGTGCAATGTATGACTTTAAGATTTGTGAG
CAGGAAGAAAAGGGAGAATCTTCTAACGATAAACCCTTGAAAAACTGGGTAGACTACGCTATGTTGAGTT
GCTACGCAGGCTGCACAATTACACGAGAATGCTCCCGCCTAGGATTTAAGGCTAAGGGACGTGCAATGCA
GACGACAGATCTAAATGACCGTGTCGGTGAAGTGTTCGCCAAACTTTTCGGTTAACACATGCAGTGATGC
ACGCGCGATGGTGCTAAGTTACATATATATATATATGTATAGCCATAGTGATGTCTAAGTAACCTTTATG
GTATATTTCTTAATGTGGAAAGATACTAGCGCGCGCACCCACACACAAGCTTCGTCTTTTCTTGAAGAAA
AGAGGAAGCTCGCTAAATGGGATTCCACTTTCCGTTCCCTGCCAGCTGATGGAAAAAGGTTAGTGGAACG
ATGAAGAATAAAAAGAGAGATCCACTGAGGTGAAATTTCAGCTGACAGCGAGTTTCATGATCGTGATGAA
CAATGGTAACGAGTTGTGGCTGTTGCCAGGGAGGGTGGTTCTCAACTTTTAATGTATGGCCAAATCGCTA
CTTGGGTTTGTTATATAACAAAGAAGAAATAATGAACTGATTCTCTTCCTCCTTCTTGTCCTTTCTTAAT
TCTGTTGTAATTACCTTCCTTTGTAATTTTTTTTGTAATTATTCTTCTTAATAATCCAAACAAACACACA
TATTACAATATATTAAAATGTCTAGATTAGATAAAAGTAAAGTGATTAACAGCGCATTAGAGCTGCTTAA
TGAGGTCGGAATCGAAGGTTTAACAACCCGTAAACTCGCCCAGAAGCTAGGTGTAGAGCAGCCTACATTG
TATTGGCATGTAAAAAATAAGCGGGCTTTGCTCGACGCCTTAGCCATTGAGATGTTAGATAGGCACCATA
CTCACTTTTGCCCTTTAGAAGGGGAAAGCTGGCAAGATTTTTTACGTAATAACGCTAAAAGTTTTAGATG
TGCTTTACTAAGTCATCGCGATGGAGCAAAAGTACATTTAGGTACACGGCCTACAGAAAAACAGTATGAA
ACTCTCGAAAATCAATTAGCCTTTTTATGCCAACAAGGTTTTTCACTAGAGAATGCATTATATGCACTCA
GCGCTGTGGGGCATTTTACTTTAGGTTGCGTATTGGAAGATCAAGAGCATCAAGTCGCTAAAGAAGAAAG
GGAAACACCTACTACTGATAGTATGCCGCCATTATTACGACAAGCTATCGAATTATTTGATCACCAAGGT
GCAGAGCCAGCCTTCTTATTCGGCCTTGAATTGATCATATGCGGATTAGAAAAACAACTTAAATGTGAAA
GTGGGTCTTAAGTCTGAAGAATGAATGATTTGATGATTTCTTTTTCCCTCCATTTTTCTTACTGAATATA
TCAATGATATAGACTTGTATAGTTTATTATTTCAAATTAAGTAGCTATATATAGTCAAGATAACGTTTGT
TTGACACGATTACATTATTCGTCGACATCTTTTTTCAGCCTGTCGTGGTAGCAATTTGAGGAGTATTATT
AATTGAATAGGTTCATTTTGCGCTCGCATAAACAGTTTTCGTCAGGGACAGTATGTTGGAATGAGTGGTA
ATTAATGGTGACATGACATGTTATAGCAATAACCTTGATGTTTACATCGTAGTTTAATGTACACCCCGCG
AATTCGTTCAAGTAGGAGTGCACCAATTGCAAAGGGAAAAGCTGAATGGGCAGTTCGAAAACCCTTAATA
TAACTTCGTATAATGTATGCTATACGAAGTTATTAGGTCTAGAGATCTGTTTAGCTTGCCTCGTCCCCGC
CGGGTCACCCGGCCAGCGACATGGAGGCCCAGAATACCCTCCTTGACAGTCTTGACGTGCGCAGCTCAGG
GGCATGATGTGACTGTCGCCCGTACATTTAGCCCATACATCCCCATGTATAATCATTTGCATCCATACAT
TTTGATGGCCGCACGGCGCGAAGCAAAAATTACGGCTCCTCGCTGCAGACCTGCGAGCAGGGAAACGCTC
CCCTCACAGACGCGTTGAATTGTCCCCACGCCGCGCCCCTGTAGAGAAATATAAAAGGTTAGGATTTGCC
ACTGAGGTTCTTCTTTCATATACTTCCTTTTAAAATCTTGCTAGGATACAGTTCTCACATCACATCCGAA
CATAAACAACCATGGGTAAGGAAAAGACTCACGTTTCGAGGCCGCGATTAAATTCCAACATGGATGCTGA
TTTATATGGGTATAAATGGGCTCGCGATAATGTCGGGCAATCAGGTGCGACAATCTATCGATTGTATGGG
AAGCCCGATGCGCCAGAGTTGTTTCTGAAACATGGCAAAGGTAGCGTTGCCAATGATGTTACAGATGAGA
TGGTCAGACTAAACTGGCTGACGGAATTTATGCCTCTTCCGACCATCAAGCATTTTATCCGTACTCCTGA
TGATGCATGGTTACTCACCACTGCGATCCCCGGCAAAACAGCATTCCAGGTATTAGAAGAATATCCTGAT
TCAGGTGAAAATATTGTTGATGCGCTGGCAGTGTTCCTGCGCCGGTTACATTCGATTCCTGTTTGTAATT
GTCCTTTTAACAGCGACCGTGTATTTCGTCTCGCTCAGGCGCAATCACGAATGAATAACGGTTTGGTTGA
TGCGAGTGATTTTGATGACGAGCGTAATGGCTGGCCTGTTGAACAAGTCTGGAAAGAAATGCATAAGCTT
TTGCCATTCTCACCGGATTCAGTCGTCACTCATGGTGATTTCTCACTTGATAACCTTATTTTTGACGAGG
GGAAATTAATAGGTTGTATTGATGTTGGACGAGTCGGAATCGCAGACCGATACCAGGATCTTGCCATCCT
ATGGAACTGCCTCGGTGAGTTTTCTCCTTCATTACAGAAACGGCTTTTTCAAAAATATGGTATTGATAAT
CCTGATATGAATAAATTGCAGTTTCATTTGATGCTCGATGAGTTTTTCTAATCAGTACTGACAATAAAAA
GATTCTTGTTTTCAAGAACTTGTCATTTGTATAGTTTTTTTATATTGTAGTTGTTCTATTTTAATCAAAT
GTTAGCGTGATTTATATTTTTTTTCGCCTCGACATCATCTGCCCAGATGCGAAGTTAAGTGCGCAGAAAG
TAATATCATGCGTCAATCGTATGTGAATGCTGGTCGCTATACTGCTGTCGATTCGATACTAACGCCGCCA
TCCAGTGTCGAAAACGAGCTCTCGAGAACCCTTAATATAACTTCGTATAATGTATGCTATACGAAGTTAT
TAGGTGATATCAGATCCACTAGTGGCCTATGCACCCAATTCGCCCTATAGTGAGTCGTATTACGCGCGCT
CACTGGCCGTCGTTTTACAACGTCGTGACTGGGAAAACCCTGGCGTTACCCCTGCAGGACTAGTGCTGAG
GCATTAATCTACTATCGGCGACTCTCTCGAAATTTTTCTTAACGCGTCCTTGTACTGCGTCTAACGCTTT
TGCCACTTGGATTTCTATTATAGGAAATAGTCTCACTTACTGGGCGACGAATTTTCGCGTTTTGATGAAG
CACAGGAAGAATTTCTTTTTTTTTTGGCTTCTTCTGGTTCCGTTTTTTACGCGCACAAATCTAAAAAAAG
AAATAATTATAACCTAGTCTCGAAAATTTTCATCGATCCATTCGTTCCTTTTTTTCGATTTTTTCAGATC
AAAATTCTTGTTTCTTTCTTTGTCTTAGTTTATATTAAAAGATATTTTGATTTTACTCCTGAACTATTTA
TTCTTTCTAAGAAGGCCAGAACACTACAGCTGTTTTAACCGACTACGAAGTTCTCCATTCTCGAACACTA
GCCTTCATTTACCAAACAGGAACTAGCGTATATCATTAGTCCTTATTCGAAAAGAGATTGGTAGATATTT
ATTGTAGTTTGTGAGAAGGAGAAAATACTGTCATTGGACTGATAGTTAGAGGACATTAACCTCTCTTACG
TTCGCTCATTAAGACCTCAGCGCGGCCGCAAATTTAAATAAAATGAAGTGAAGTTCCTATACTTTCTAGA
GAATAGGAACTTCTATAGTGAGTCGAATAAGGGCGACACAAAATTTATTCTAAATGCATAATAAATACTG
ATAACATCTTATAGTTTGTATTATATTTTGTATTATCGTTGACATGTATAATTTTGATATCAAAAACTGA
TTTTCCCTTTATTATTTTCGAGATTTATTTTCTTAATTCTCTTTAACAAACTAGAAATATTGTATATACA
AAAAATCATAAATAATAGATGAATAGTTTAATTATAGGTGTTCATCAATCGAAAAAGCAACGTATCTTAT
TTAAAGTGCGTTGCTTTTTTCTCATTTATAAGGTTAAATAATTCTCATATATCAAGCAAAGTGACAGGCG
CCCTTAAATATTCTGACAAATGCTCTTTCCCTAAACTCCCCCCATAAAAAAACCCGCCGAAGCGGGTTTT
TACGTTATTTGCGGATTAACGATTACTCGTTATCAGAACCGCCCAGGGGGCCCGAGCTTAAGACTGGCCG
TCGTTTTACAACACAGAAAGAGTTTGTAGAAACGCAAAAAGGCCATCCGTCAGGGGCCTTCTGCTTAGTT
TGATGCCTGGCAGTTCCCTACTCTCGCCTTCCGCTTCCTCGCTCACTGACTCGCTGCGCTCGGTCGTTCG
GCTGCGGCGAGCGGTATCAGCTCACTCAAAGGCGGTAATACGGTTATCCACAGAATCAGGGGATAACGCA
GGAAAGAACATGTGAGCAAAAGGCCAGCAAAAGGCCAGGAACCGTAAAAAGGCCGCGTTGCTGGCGTTTT
TCCATAGGCTCCGCCCCCCTGACGAGCATCACAAAAATCGACGCTCAAGTCAGAGGTGGCGAAACCCGAC
AGGACTATAAAGATACCAGGCGTTTCCCCCTGGAAGCTCCCTCGTGCGCTCTCCTGTTCCGACCCTGCCG
CTTACCGGATACCTGTCCGCCTTTCTCCCTTCGGGAAGCGTGGCGCTTTCTCATAGCTCACGCTGTAGGT
ATCTCAGTTCGGTGTAGGTCGTTCGCTCCAAGCTGGGCTGTGTGCACGAACCCCCCGTTCAGCCCGACCG
CTGCGCCTTATCCGGTAACTATCGTCTTGAGTCCAACCCGGTAAGACACGACTTATCGCCACTGGCAGCA
GCCACTGGTAACAGGATTAGCAGAGCGAGGTATGTAGGCGGTGCTACAGAGTTCTTGAAGTGGTGGGCTA
ACTACGGCTACACTAGAAGAACAGTATTTGGTATCTGCGCTCTGCTGAAGCCAGTTACCTTCGGAAAAAG
AGTTGGTAGCTCTTGATCCGGCAAACAAACCACCGCTGGTAGCGGTGGTTTTTTTGTTTGCAAGCAGCAG
ATTACGCGCAGAAAAAAAGGATCTCAAGAAGATCCTTTGATCTTTTCTACGGGG
