Features (pLannotate 1.2.2; 24 found; start..end, strand, type, name):
    110..970     -  CDS            AmpR: β-lactamase; bla; confers resistance to ampicillin, carbenicillin, and related antibiotics
    973..1069    -  promoter       AmpR promoter (fragment): bla
   1099..1123    -  CDS            KanR (fragment): aminoglycoside phosphotransferase; aph(3')-Ia; confers resistance to kanamycin
   1152..1267    +  ncRNA          5S rRNA: Accession: RF00001 - 5S ribosomal RNA
   1271..1311    +  terminator     rrnB T1 terminator (fragment): transcription terminator T1 from the E. coli rrnB gene
   1355..1388    +  protein_bind   FRT (minimal): supports FLP-mediated excision but not integration (Turan and Bode, 2011) FLP recombinase from the Saccharomyces cerevisiae 2μ plasmid
   2002..2107    -  terminator     ADH1 terminator (fragment): S. cerevisiae ADH1; transcription terminator for the S. cerevisiae alcohol dehydrogenase 1 (ADH1) gene
   2117..2306    -  terminator     CYC1 terminator: S. cerevisiae CYC1; transcription terminator for CYC1
   2376..2498    -  CDS            Mxi1: transcriptional repressor domain from the mouse Max-interacting protein 1 (Schreiber-Agus et al., 1995)
   2574..6677    -  CDS            Cas9: Cas9 (Csn1) endonuclease from the Streptococcus pyogenes Type II CRISPR/Cas system generates RNA-guided double strand breaks in DNA
   6730..7128    -  promoter       TEF1 promoter: S. cerevisiae TEF1; promoter for EF-1α
   7191..7415    +  CDS            NNR2 (fragment): NNRD_YEAST - Experimental evidence at protein level: Swiss-Prot protein existence level 1. Catalyzes the dehydration of the S-form of NAD(P)HX at the expense of ATP, which is converted to ADP. Together with NAD(P)HX epimerase, which catalyzes the epimerization of the S- and R-forms, the enzyme allows the repair of both epimers of NAD(P)HX, a damaged form of NAD(P)H that is a result of enzymatic or heat-dependent hydration. From Saccharomyces cerevisiae (strain ATCC 204508 / S288c) (Baker's yeast).
   7941..8564    +  CDS            TetR: tetracycline repressor TetR; tetR from transposon Tn10; TetR binds to the tetracycline operator tetO to inhibit transcription. This inhibition can be relieved by adding tetracycline or doxycycline.
   8973..9006    -  protein_bind   loxP: Cre-mediated recombination occurs in the 8-bp core sequence (GCATACAT). Cre recombinase
   9061..9404    +  promoter       TEF promoter: Ashbya gossypii TEF promoter
   9405..10214   +  CDS            KanR: aminoglycoside phosphotransferase; aph(3')-Ia; confers resistance to kanamycin
  10220..10417   +  terminator     TEF terminator: Ashbya gossypii TEF terminator
  10480..10513   -  protein_bind   loxP: Cre-mediated recombination occurs in the 8-bp core sequence (GCATACAT). Cre recombinase
  10557..10575   -  promoter       T7 promoter: promoter for bacteriophage T7 RNA polymerase
  10583..10634   +  CDS            lacZα (fragment): LacZα fragment of β-galactosidase; lacZ fragment
  11263..11296   -  protein_bind   FRT (minimal): supports FLP-mediated excision but not integration (Turan and Bode, 2011) FLP recombinase from the Saccharomyces cerevisiae 2μ plasmid
  11766..11785   +  CDS            lacZα (fragment): LacZα fragment of β-galactosidase; lacZ fragment
  11810..11827   -  terminator     rrnB T2 terminator (fragment): transcription terminator T2 from the E. coli rrnB gene
  12052..12640   -  rep_origin     ori: high-copy-number ColE1/pMB1/pBR322/pUC origin of replication
>Addgene plasmid #139474 | pNTI647 dCas9-Mxi1 TetR KanMX | addgene full sequence | sequence record 317362 | Addgene NGS Result
ATCTTTTCTACGGGGTCTGACGCTCAGTGGAACGACGCGCGCGTAACTCACGTTAAGGGATTTTGGTCAT
GAGCTTGCGCCGTCCCGTCAAGTCAGCGTAATGCTCTGCTTACCAATGCTTAATCAGTGAGGCACCTATC
TCAGCGATCTGTCTATTTCGTTCATCCATAGTTGCCTGACTCCCCGTCGTGTAGATAACTACGATACGGG
AGGGCTTACCATCTGGCCCCAGCGCTGCGATGATACCGCGAGAACCACGCTCACCGGCTCCGGATTTATC
AGCAATAAACCAGCCAGCCGGAAGGGCCGAGCGCAGAAGTGGTCCTGCAACTTTATCCGCCTCCATCCAG
TCTATTAATTGTTGCCGGGAAGCTAGAGTAAGTAGTTCGCCAGTTAATAGTTTGCGCAACGTTGTTGCCA
TCGCTACAGGCATCGTGGTGTCACGCTCGTCGTTTGGTATGGCTTCATTCAGCTCCGGTTCCCAACGATC
AAGGCGAGTTACATGATCCCCCATGTTGTGCAAAAAAGCGGTTAGCTCCTTCGGTCCTCCGATCGTTGTC
AGAAGTAAGTTGGCCGCAGTGTTATCACTCATGGTTATGGCAGCACTGCATAATTCTCTTACTGTCATGC
CATCCGTAAGATGCTTTTCTGTGACTGGTGAGTACTCAACCAAGTCATTCTGAGAATAGTGTATGCGGCG
ACCGAGTTGCTCTTGCCCGGCGTCAATACGGGATAATACCGCGCCACATAGCAGAACTTTAAAAGTGCTC
ATCATTGGAAAACGTTCTTCGGGGCGAAAACTCTCAAGGATCTTACCGCTGTTGAGATCCAGTTCGATGT
AACCCACTCGTGCACCCAACTGATCTTCAGCATCTTTTACTTTCACCAGCGTTTCTGGGTGAGCAAAAAC
AGGAAGGCAAAATGCCGCAAAAAAGGGAATAAGGGCGACACGGAAATGTTGAATACTCATATTCTTCCTT
TTTCAATATTATTGAAGCATTTATCAGGGTTATTGTCTCATGAGCGGATACATATTTGAATGTATTTAGA
AAAATAAACAAATAGGGGTCAGTGTTACAACCAATTAACCAATTCTGAACATTATCGCGAGCCCATTTAT
ACCTGAATATGGCTCATAACACCCCTTGTTTGCCTGGCGGCAGTAGCGCGGTGGTCCCACCTGACCCCAT
GCCGAACTCAGAAGTGAAACGCCGTAGCGCCGATGGTAGTGTGGGGACTCCCCATGCGAGAGTAGGGAAC
TGCCAGGCATCAAATAAAACGAAAGGCTCAGTCGAAAGACTGGGCCTTTCGCCCGGGCTAATTATGGGGT
GTCGCCCTTATTCGACTCTATAGTGAAGTTCCTATTCTCTAGAAAGTATAGGAACTTCTGAAGTGGGGAT
TTAAATGCGGCCGCGCTGAGGGTTTAATCGGCATGCAAACATCTACACAATTAGCAAGGGCAATCCATAT
TTTGTCTTTTCGCGCCCTGGAAAGGCCTAAGTAATGTCGTAAACGCATTCTATCTGTACTTCAACTCTCC
TCTGTGCATTGGTTTGTGCAAATCACATTTTACGATACTGCCAGATATATGCAAAAAGAGAAAACCAAGG
GACCAGAACAAAGCAAAATTACGATATTCTTCGAATTCCTTCGTGCTTGACTAAGACAAAGGGATGGACG
TAGCGATTTTTAGCGGGCCAAGAACTGGTTCCGAAAAAGCACAGGTACACCGAACCCTCAGCTAAGGAGG
GACAGCACCGATGCGGAAGGACAAACTTTCTTTTTGCCTATCACAGTATCTTATCGAGCTAACTATTTTC
GACACACATGAAAAAGCAGAAATATTAACGAAAAAGAAAAGAAAGACCATGTCATGTACGGGCAATCAGA
ATCTGTAACAAGCGCCATTTTTTTTTCTGTATCGGGCCCTCCTTACTGCTCTCCTTCCGTGTAACGCGTT
ATGATTAAGTCCTCAGCGAGCTCGCATGGAATGCGTGCGATGAGCGACCTCATGCTATACCTGAGAAAGC
AACCTGACCTACAGGAAAGAGTTACTCAAGAATAAGAATTTTCGTTTTAAAACCTAAGAGTCACTTTAAA
ATTTGTAAATTAAAGCCTTCGAGCGTCCCAAAACCTTCTCAAGCAAGGTTTTCAGTATAATGTTACATGC
GTACACGCGTCTGTACAGAAAAAAAAGAAAAATTTGAAATATAAATAACGTTCTTAATACTAACATAACT
ATAAAAAAATAAATAGGGACCTAGACTTCAGGTTGTCTAACTCCTTCCTTTTCGGTTAGAGCGGATGTGG
GGGGAGGGCGTGAATGTAAGCGTGACATAACTAATTACATGACTCGAGAAGAGCTCGAGTTAGCCTCTGG
GAGAGGGCATGCTAGGGAAAGAACTGGCATACCCGTGTTCGCATTCTCTTTCTCTTCTTTCTAAAAACTC
TGCGGCTTCTAACAGCCTTTGCACATTAATCATTCTCACACGTTCCATGCTGCCGCCGCTGCCGCCAAGC
TTGGAACTACCTACCTTGCGCTTTTTCTTGGGAGCTCCCTCGTCAGCCCTGCTGTCTCCACCGAGCTGAG
AGAGGTCGATTCTTGTTTCATAGAGCCCCGTAATTGACTGATGAATCAGTGTGGCGTCCAGGACCTCCTT
TGTAGAGGTGTACCGCTTTCTGTCTATGGTGGTGTCGAAGTACTTGAAGGCTGCAGGCGCGCCCAAGTTG
GTCAGAGTAAACAAGTGGATAATGTTTTCTGCCTGCTCCCTGATGGGCTTATCCCTGTGCTTATTGTAAG
CAGAAAGCACCTTATCGAGGTTAGCGTCGGCGAGGATCACTCTTTTGGAGAATTCGCTTATTTGCTCGAT
GATCTCATCAAGGTAGTGTTTGTGTTGTTCCACGAACAGCTGCTTCTGCTCATTATCTTCGGGAGACCCT
TTGAGCTTTTCATAGTGGCTGGCCAGATACAAGAAATTAACGTATTTAGAGGGCAGTGCCAGCTCGTTAC
CTTTCTGCAGCTCGCCCGCACTAGCGAGCATTCGTTTCCGGCCGTTTTCAAGCTCAAAGAGAGAGTACTT
GGGAAGCTTAATGATGAGGTCTTTTTTGACCTCTTTATATCCTTTCGCCTCGAGAAAGTCGATGGGGTTT
TTTTCGAAGCTTGATCGCTCCATGATTGTGATGCCCAGCAGTTCCTTGACGCTTTTGAGTTTTTTAGACT
TCCCTTTCTCCACTTTGGCCACAACCAGTACACTGTAAGCGACTGTAGGAGAATCGAATCCGCCGTATTT
CTTGGGGTCCCAATCTTTTTTGCGTGCGATCAGCTTGTCGCTGTTCCTTTTCGGGAGGATACTTTCCTTG
GAGAAGCCTCCGGTCTGTACTTCGGTCTTTTTAACGATGTTCACCTGCGGCATGGACAGGACCTTCCGGA
CTGTCGCGAAATCCCTACCCTTGTCCCACACGATTTCTCCTGTTTCTCCGTTTGTTTCGATAAGTGGTCG
CTTCCGAATCTCTCCATTGGCCAGTGTAATCTCGGTCTTGAAAAAATTCATAATATTGCTGTAAAAGAAG
TACTTAGCGGTGGCCTTGCCTATTTCCTGCTCAGACTTTGCGATCATTTTCCTAACATCGTACACTTTAT
AGTCTCCGTAAACAAATTCAGATTCAAGCTTGGGATATTTTTTGATAAGTGCAGTGCCTACCACTGCATT
CAGGTAGGCATCATGCGCATGGTGGTAATTGTTGATCTCTCTCACCTTATAAAACTGAAAGTCCTTTCTG
AAATCTGAGACCAGCTTAGACTTCAGAGTAATAACTTTCACCTCTCGAATCAGTTTGTCATTTTCATCGT
ACTTGGTGTTCATGCGTGAATCGAGAATTTGGGCCACGTGCTTGGTGATCTGGCGTGTCTCAACAAGCTG
CCTTTTGATGAAGCCGGCTTTATCCAACTCAGACAGGCCACCTCGTTCAGCCTTAGTCAGATTATCGAAC
TTCCGTTGTGTGATCAGTTTGGCGTTCAGCAGCTGCCGCCAATAATTTTTCATTTTCTTGACAACTTCTT
CTGAGGGGACGTTATCACTCTTCCCTCTATTTTTATCGGATCTTGTCAACACTTTATTATCAATAGAATC
ATCTTTGAGAAAAGACTGGGGCACGATAGCATCCACGTCGTAGTCGGAGAGCCGATTGATGTCCAGTTCC
TGATCCACGTACATGTCCCTGCCGTTCTGCAGGTAGTACAGGTAGAGCTTCTCATTCTGAAGCTGGGTGT
TTTCAACTGGGTGTTCCTTAAGGATTTGGGACCCCAGTTCTTTTATACCCTCTTCAATCCTCTTCATCCT
TTCCCTACTGTTCTTCTGTCCCTTCTGGGTAGTTTGGTTCTCTCGGGCCATCTCGATAACGATATTCTCG
GGCTTATGCCTTCCCATTACTTTGACGAGTTCATCCACGACCTTAACGGTCTGCAGTATTCCCTTTTTGA
TAGCTGGGCTACCTGCAAGATTAGCGATGTGCTCGTGAAGACTGTCCCCCTGGCCAGAAACTTGTGCTTT
CTGGATGTCCTCCTTAAAGGTGAGAGAGTCATCATGGATCAACTGCATGAAGTTCCGGTTGGCAAATCCA
TCGGACTTAAGAAAATCCAGGATTGTCTTTCCACTCTGCTTGTCTCGGATCCCATTGATCAGTTTTCTTG
ACAGCCGCCCCCATCCTGTATATCGGCGCCTCTTGAGCTGTTTCATGACTTTGTCGTCGAAGAGATGAGC
GTAAGTTTTCAAGCGTTCTTCAATCATCTCCCTATCTTCAAACAACGTAAGGGTGAGGACAATGTCCTCA
AGAATGTCCTCGTTCTCCTCATTGTCCAGGAAGTCCTTGTCTTTAATGATTTTCAGGAGATCGTGATACG
TTCCCAGGGATGCGTTGAAGCGATCCTCCACTCCGCTGATTTCAACAGAGTCGAAACATTCAATCTTTTT
GAAATAGTCTTCTTTGAGCTGTTTCACGGTAACTTTCCGGTTCGTCTTGAAGAGGAGGTCCACGATAGCT
TTCTTCTGCTCTCCAGACAGGAATGCTGGCTTTCTCATCCCTTCTGTGACGTATTTGACCTTGGTGAGCT
CGTTATAAACTGTGAAGTACTCGTACAGCAGAGAGTGTTTAGGAAGCACCTTTTCGTTAGGCAGATTTTT
ATCAAAGTTAGTCATCCTTTCGATGAAGGACTGGGCAGAGGCCCCCTTATCCACGACTTCCTCGAAGTTC
CAGGGAGTGATGGTCTCTTCTGATTTGCGAGTCATCCACGCGAATCTGGAATTTCCCCGGGCGAGGGGGC
CTACATAGTAGGGTATCCGAAATGTGAGGATTTTCTCAATCTTTTCCCTGTTATCTTTCAAAAAGGGGTA
GAAATCCTCTTGCCGCCTGAGGATAGCGTGCAGTTCGCCCAGGTGAATCTGGTGGGGGATGCTTCCATTG
TCGAAAGTGCGCTGTTTGCGCAACAGATCTTCTCTGTTAAGCTTTACCAGCAGCTCCTCGGTGCCGTCCA
TTTTTTCCAAGATGGGCTTAATAAATTTGTAAAATTCCTCCTGGCTTGCTCCGCCGTCAATGTATCCGGC
GTAGCCATTTTTAGACTGATCGAAGAAAATTTCCTTGTACTTCTCAGGCAGTTGCTGTCTGACAAGGGCC
TTCAGCAAAGTCAAGTCTTGGTGGTGCTCATCATAGCGCTTGATCATACTAGCGCTCAGCGGAGCTTTGG
TGATCTCCGTGTTCACTCGCAGAATATCACTCAGCAGAATGGCGTCTGACAGGTTCTTTGCCGCCAAAAA
AAGGTCTGCGTACTGGTCGCCGATCTGGGCCAGCAGATTGTCGAGATCATCATCGTAGGTGTCTTTGCTC
AGTTGAAGCTTGGCATCTTCGGCCAGGTCGAAGTTAGATTTAAAGTTGGGGGTCAGCCCGAGTGACAGGG
CGATAAGATTACCAAACAGGCCGTTCTTCTTCTCCCCAGGGAGCTGTGCGATGAGGTTTTCGAGCCGCCG
GGATTTGGACAGCCTAGCGCTCAGGATTGCTTTGGCGTCAACTCCGGATGCGTTGATCGGGTTCTCTTCG
AAAAGCTGATTGTAAGTCTGAACCAGTTGGATAAAGAGTTTGTCGACATCGCTGTTGTCTGGGTTCAGGT
CCCCCTCGATGAGGAAGTGTCCCCGAAATTTGATCATATGCGCCAGCGCGAGATAGATCAACCGCAAGTC
AGCCTTATCAGTACTGTCTACAAGCTTCTTCCTCAGATGATATATGGTTGGGTACTTTTCATGGTACGCC
ACCTCGTCCACGATATTGCCAAAGATTGGGTGGCGCTCGTGCTTTTTATCCTCCTCCACCAAAAAGGACT
CCTCCAGCCTATGGAAGAAAGAGTCATCCACCTTAGCCATCTCATTACTAAAGATCTCCTGCAGGTAGCA
GATCCGATTCTTTCTGCGGGTATATCTGCGCCGTGCTGTTCTTTTGAGCCGCGTGGCTTCGGCCGTCTCC
CCGGAGTCGAACAGGAGGGCGCCAATGAGGTTCTTCTTTATGCTGTGGCGATCGGTATTGCCCAGAACTT
TGAATTTTTTGCTCGGCACCTTGTACTCGTCCGTAATGACGGCCCAGCCGACGCTGTTTGTGCCGATAGC
GAGCCCAATGGAGTACTTCTTGTCCATCCCGGGTCTAACTTTTCTCTTCTTCTTTGGGGCTCTAGACATC
TCTAGAAAACTTAGATTAGATTGCTATGCTTTCTTTCTAATGAGCAAGAAGTAAAAAAAGTTGTAATAGA
ACAAGAAAAATGAAACTGAAACTTGAGAAATTGAAGACCGTTTATTAACTTAAATATCAATGGGAGGTCA
TCGAAAGAGAAAAAAATCAAAAAAAAAATTTTCAAGAAAAAGAAACGTGATAAAAATTTTTATTGCCTTT
TTCGACGAAGAAAAAGAAACGAGGCGGTCTCTTTTTTCTTTTCCAAACCTTTAGTACGGGTAATTAACGA
CACCCTAGAGGAAGAAAGAGGGGAAATTTAGTATGCTGTGCTTGGGTGTTTTGAAGTGGTACGGCGATGC
GCGGAGTCCGAGAAAATCTGGAAGAGTAAAAAAGGAGTAGAAACATTTTGAAGCTATGCGCTTATTTAGA
AGTGTCAACAACGTATCTACCAACGGAATGCGTGCGATCGCGTGCATTCTAGTCGTGCAATGTATGACTT
TAAGATTTGTGAGCAGGAAGAAAAGGGAGAATCTTCTAACGATAAACCCTTGAAAAACTGGGTAGACTAC
GCTATGTTGAGTTGCTACGCAGGCTGCACAATTACACGAGAATGCTCCCGCCTAGGATTTAAGGCTAAGG
GACGTGCAATGCAGACGACAGATCTAAATGACCGTGTCGGTGAAGTGTTCGCCAAACTTTTCGGTTAACA
CATGCAGTGATGCACGCGCGATGGTGCTAAGTTACATATATATATATATGTATAGCCATAGTGATGTCTA
AGTAACCTTTATGGTATATTTCTTAATGTGGAAAGATACTAGCGCGCGCACCCACACACAAGCTTCGTCT
TTTCTTGAAGAAAAGAGGAAGCTCGCTAAATGGGATTCCACTTTCCGTTCCCTGCCAGCTGATGGAAAAA
GGTTAGTGGAACGATGAAGAATAAAAAGAGAGATCCACTGAGGTGAAATTTCAGCTGACAGCGAGTTTCA
TGATCGTGATGAACAATGGTAACGAGTTGTGGCTGTTGCCAGGGAGGGTGGTTCTCAACTTTTAATGTAT
GGCCAAATCGCTACTTGGGTTTGTTATATAACAAAGAAGAAATAATGAACTGATTCTCTTCCTCCTTCTT
GTCCTTTCTTAATTCTGTTGTAATTACCTTCCTTTGTAATTTTTTTTGTAATTATTCTTCTTAATAATCC
AAACAAACACACATATTACAATATATTAAAATGTCTAGATTAGATAAAAGTAAAGTGATTAACAGCGCAT
TAGAGCTGCTTAATGAGGTCGGAATCGAAGGTTTAACAACCCGTAAACTCGCCCAGAAGCTAGGTGTAGA
GCAGCCTACATTGTATTGGCATGTAAAAAATAAGCGGGCTTTGCTCGACGCCTTAGCCATTGAGATGTTA
GATAGGCACCATACTCACTTTTGCCCTTTAGAAGGGGAAAGCTGGCAAGATTTTTTACGTAATAACGCTA
AAAGTTTTAGATGTGCTTTACTAAGTCATCGCGATGGAGCAAAAGTACATTTAGGTACACGGCCTACAGA
AAAACAGTATGAAACTCTCGAAAATCAATTAGCCTTTTTATGCCAACAAGGTTTTTCACTAGAGAATGCA
TTATATGCACTCAGCGCTGTGGGGCATTTTACTTTAGGTTGCGTATTGGAAGATCAAGAGCATCAAGTCG
CTAAAGAAGAAAGGGAAACACCTACTACTGATAGTATGCCGCCATTATTACGACAAGCTATCGAATTATT
TGATCACCAAGGTGCAGAGCCAGCCTTCTTATTCGGCCTTGAATTGATCATATGCGGATTAGAAAAACAA
CTTAAATGTGAAAGTGGGTCTTAAGTCTGAAGAATGAATGATTTGATGATTTCTTTTTCCCTCCATTTTT
CTTACTGAATATATCAATGATATAGACTTGTATAGTTTATTATTTCAAATTAAGTAGCTATATATAGTCA
AGATAACGTTTGTTTGACACGATTACATTATTCGTCGACATCTTTTTTCAGCCTGTCGTGGTAGCAATTT
GAGGAGTATTATTAATTGAATAGGTTCATTTTGCGCTCGCATAAACAGTTTTCGTCAGGGACAGTATGTT
GGAATGAGTGGTAATTAATGGTGACATGACATGTTATAGCAATAACCTTGATGTTTACATCGTAGTTTAA
TGTACACCCCGCGAATTCGTTCAAGTAGGAGTGCACCAATTGCAAAGGGAAAAGCTGAATGGGCAGTTCG
AAAACCCTTAATATAACTTCGTATAATGTATGCTATACGAAGTTATTAGGTCTAGAGATCTGTTTAGCTT
GCCTCGTCCCCGCCGGGTCACCCGGCCAGCGACATGGAGGCCCAGAATACCCTCCTTGACAGTCTTGACG
TGCGCAGCTCAGGGGCATGATGTGACTGTCGCCCGTACATTTAGCCCATACATCCCCATGTATAATCATT
TGCATCCATACATTTTGATGGCCGCACGGCGCGAAGCAAAAATTACGGCTCCTCGCTGCAGACCTGCGAG
CAGGGAAACGCTCCCCTCACAGACGCGTTGAATTGTCCCCACGCCGCGCCCCTGTAGAGAAATATAAAAG
GTTAGGATTTGCCACTGAGGTTCTTCTTTCATATACTTCCTTTTAAAATCTTGCTAGGATACAGTTCTCA
CATCACATCCGAACATAAACAACCATGGGTAAGGAAAAGACTCACGTTTCGAGGCCGCGATTAAATTCCA
ACATGGATGCTGATTTATATGGGTATAAATGGGCTCGCGATAATGTCGGGCAATCAGGTGCGACAATCTA
TCGATTGTATGGGAAGCCCGATGCGCCAGAGTTGTTTCTGAAACATGGCAAAGGTAGCGTTGCCAATGAT
GTTACAGATGAGATGGTCAGACTAAACTGGCTGACGGAATTTATGCCTCTTCCGACCATCAAGCATTTTA
TCCGTACTCCTGATGATGCATGGTTACTCACCACTGCGATCCCCGGCAAAACAGCATTCCAGGTATTAGA
AGAATATCCTGATTCAGGTGAAAATATTGTTGATGCGCTGGCAGTGTTCCTGCGCCGGTTACATTCGATT
CCTGTTTGTAATTGTCCTTTTAACAGCGACCGTGTATTTCGTCTCGCTCAGGCGCAATCACGAATGAATA
ACGGTTTGGTTGATGCGAGTGATTTTGATGACGAGCGTAATGGCTGGCCTGTTGAACAAGTCTGGAAAGA
AATGCATAAGCTTTTGCCATTCTCACCGGATTCAGTCGTCACTCATGGTGATTTCTCACTTGATAACCTT
ATTTTTGACGAGGGGAAATTAATAGGTTGTATTGATGTTGGACGAGTCGGAATCGCAGACCGATACCAGG
ATCTTGCCATCCTATGGAACTGCCTCGGTGAGTTTTCTCCTTCATTACAGAAACGGCTTTTTCAAAAATA
TGGTATTGATAATCCTGATATGAATAAATTGCAGTTTCATTTGATGCTCGATGAGTTTTTCTAATCAGTA
CTGACAATAAAAAGATTCTTGTTTTCAAGAACTTGTCATTTGTATAGTTTTTTTATATTGTAGTTGTTCT
ATTTTAATCAAATGTTAGCGTGATTTATATTTTTTTTCGCCTCGACATCATCTGCCCAGATGCGAAGTTA
AGTGCGCAGAAAGTAATATCATGCGTCAATCGTATGTGAATGCTGGTCGCTATACTGCTGTCGATTCGAT
ACTAACGCCGCCATCCAGTGTCGAAAACGAGCTCTCGAGAACCCTTAATATAACTTCGTATAATGTATGC
TATACGAAGTTATTAGGTGATATCAGATCCACTAGTGGCCTATGCACCCAATTCGCCCTATAGTGAGTCG
TATTACGCGCGCTCACTGGCCGTCGTTTTACAACGTCGTGACTGGGAAAACCCTGGCGTTACCCCTGCAG
GACTAGTGCTGAGGCATTAATCTACTATCGGCGACTCTCTCGAAATTTTTCTTAACGCGTCCTTGTACTG
CGTCTAACGCTTTTGCCACTTGGATTTCTATTATAGGAAATAGTCTCACTTACTGGGCGACGAATTTTCG
CGTTTTGATGAAGCACAGGAAGAATTTCTTTTTTTTTTGGCTTCTTCTGGTTCCGTTTTTTACGCGCACA
AATCTAAAAAAAGAAATAATTATAACCTAGTCTCGAAAATTTTCATCGATCCATTCGTTCCTTTTTTTCG
ATTTTTTCAGATCAAAATTCTTGTTTCTTTCTTTGTCTTAGTTTATATTAAAAGATATTTTGATTTTACT
CCTGAACTATTTATTCTTTCTAAGAAGGCCAGAACACTACAGCTGTTTTAACCGACTACGAAGTTCTCCA
TTCTCGAACACTAGCCTTCATTTACCAAACAGGAACTAGCGTATATCATTAGTCCTTATTCGAAAAGAGA
TTGGTAGATATTTATTGTAGTTTGTGAGAAGGAGAAAATACTGTCATTGGACTGATAGTTAGAGGACATT
AACCTCTCTTACGTTCGCTCATTAAGACCTCAGCGCGGCCGCAAATTTAAATAAAATGAAGTGAAGTTCC
TATACTTTCTAGAGAATAGGAACTTCTATAGTGAGTCGAATAAGGGCGACACAAAATTTATTCTAAATGC
ATAATAAATACTGATAACATCTTATAGTTTGTATTATATTTTGTATTATCGTTGACATGTATAATTTTGA
TATCAAAAACTGATTTTCCCTTTATTATTTTCGAGATTTATTTTCTTAATTCTCTTTAACAAACTAGAAA
TATTGTATATACAAAAAATCATAAATAATAGATGAATAGTTTAATTATAGGTGTTCATCAATCGAAAAAG
CAACGTATCTTATTTAAAGTGCGTTGCTTTTTTCTCATTTATAAGGTTAAATAATTCTCATATATCAAGC
AAAGTGACAGGCGCCCTTAAATATTCTGACAAATGCTCTTTCCCTAAACTCCCCCCATAAAAAAACCCGC
CGAAGCGGGTTTTTACGTTATTTGCGGATTAACGATTACTCGTTATCAGAACCGCCCAGGGGGCCCGAGC
TTAAGACTGGCCGTCGTTTTACAACACAGAAAGAGTTTGTAGAAACGCAAAAAGGCCATCCGTCAGGGGC
CTTCTGCTTAGTTTGATGCCTGGCAGTTCCCTACTCTCGCCTTCCGCTTCCTCGCTCACTGACTCGCTGC
GCTCGGTCGTTCGGCTGCGGCGAGCGGTATCAGCTCACTCAAAGGCGGTAATACGGTTATCCACAGAATC
AGGGGATAACGCAGGAAAGAACATGTGAGCAAAAGGCCAGCAAAAGGCCAGGAACCGTAAAAAGGCCGCG
TTGCTGGCGTTTTTCCATAGGCTCCGCCCCCCTGACGAGCATCACAAAAATCGACGCTCAAGTCAGAGGT
GGCGAAACCCGACAGGACTATAAAGATACCAGGCGTTTCCCCCTGGAAGCTCCCTCGTGCGCTCTCCTGT
TCCGACCCTGCCGCTTACCGGATACCTGTCCGCCTTTCTCCCTTCGGGAAGCGTGGCGCTTTCTCATAGC
TCACGCTGTAGGTATCTCAGTTCGGTGTAGGTCGTTCGCTCCAAGCTGGGCTGTGTGCACGAACCCCCCG
TTCAGCCCGACCGCTGCGCCTTATCCGGTAACTATCGTCTTGAGTCCAACCCGGTAAGACACGACTTATC
GCCACTGGCAGCAGCCACTGGTAACAGGATTAGCAGAGCGAGGTATGTAGGCGGTGCTACAGAGTTCTTG
AAGTGGTGGGCTAACTACGGCTACACTAGAAGAACAGTATTTGGTATCTGCGCTCTGCTGAAGCCAGTTA
CCTTCGGAAAAAGAGTTGGTAGCTCTTGATCCGGCAAACAAACCACCGCTGGTAGCGGTGGTTTTTTTGT
TTGCAAGCAGCAGATTACGCGCAGAAAAAAAGGATCTCAAGAAGATCCTTTG
